Addgene plasmid #172419: MAC-IFITM3
Purpose: MAC-tagged gene expression
Depositing lab: Markku Varjosalo. Depositing organization: University of Helsinki, Institute of Biotechnology. Publication: SARS-CoV-2-host proteome interactions for antiviral drug discovery. Liu X, Huuskonen S, Laitinen T, Redchuk T, Bogacheva M, Salokas K, Pohner I, Ohman T, Tonduru AK, Hassinen A, Gawriyski L, Keskitalo S, Vartiainen MK, Pietiainen V, Poso A, Varjosalo M. Mol Syst Biol. 2021 Nov;17(11):e10396. doi: 10.15252/msb.202110396. PubMed 34709727.
Backbone
  Vector backbone: MAC-tag-N
  Vector type: Mammalian Expression
  Selectable markers: Hygromycin
Growth in bacteria
  Bacterial resistance: Ampicillin, 100 μg/mL
  Growth temperature: 37°C
  Growth strain: DH5alpha
  Copy number: Unknown
Gene/Insert
  Gene/Insert name: Interferon-induced transmembrane protein 3 (alt name: IFITM3)
  Species: H. sapiens (human)
  Entrez Gene: IFITM3 (a.k.a. 1-8U, DSPA2b, IP15)
  Promoter: CMV promoter
  Tag / fusion protein: MAC-tag (N terminal on backbone)
  Cloning method: Gateway Cloning
  Sequencing primers: 5′ CMVfor :CGCAAATGGGCGGTAGGCGTG; 3′ pCR3.1-BGHrev: TAGAAGGCACAGTCGAGG
Terms and licenses: Academic/Nonprofit Terms; Industry Terms
How to cite: MAC-IFITM3 was a gift from Markku Varjosalo (Addgene plasmid # 172419 ; http://n2t.net/addgene:172419 ; RRID:Addgene_172419)
