[The description below was written by a language model from this plasmid's Addgene catalogue record and pLannotate feature annotations shown in this document.]
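Description:
MAC-IFITM3 is a mammalian expression plasmid built on the MAC-tag-N Gateway destination backbone, carrying human interferon-induced transmembrane protein 3 (IFITM3) fused at its N terminus to the MAC-tag. It is propagated in E. coli through a high-copy ColE1/pUC-type origin with ampicillin resistance (AmpR under its own bla promoter). Selection in mammalian cells uses hygromycin.

Expression is driven by the CMV immediate early enhancer and promoter. Short tet operator-like fragments are annotated directly downstream of it, which suggests a tetracycline-regulatable CMV/TetO arrangement, although the catalogue entry lists only "CMV promoter". The open reading frame begins with an E. coli birA-derived biotin ligase, followed by an HA epitope fragment and two Strep-Tag II fragments, which together make up the MAC-tag. An attB1 site left from Gateway recombination links the tag to the IFITM3 coding sequence, which is followed by attB2 and a bovine growth hormone polyadenylation signal. This tag combination allows one construct to serve for both Strep-based affinity purification of protein complexes and proximity-dependent biotinylation of neighbouring proteins, with HA available for detection.

The hygromycin resistance gene sits immediately after an FRT site and has no complete promoter annotated upstream. This layout is typical of vectors designed for FLP-mediated integration into a genomic FRT landing site, where the marker becomes active only after correct recombination, giving isogenic stable cell lines. The associated publication concerns SARS-CoV-2–host proteome interactions, consistent with using this construct to map the interaction partners of the antiviral restriction factor IFITM3.
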