Features (pLannotate 1.2.2; 27 found; start..end, strand, type, name):
     92..471     +  enhancer       CMV enhancer: human cytomegalovirus immediate early enhancer
    472..675     +  promoter       CMV promoter: human cytomegalovirus (CMV) immediate early promoter
    677..696     +  promoter       PLtetO-1 promoter (fragment): modified phage lambda PL promoter with tet operator sites (Lutz and Bujard, 1997)
    698..717     +  promoter       PLtetO-1 promoter (fragment): modified phage lambda PL promoter with tet operator sites (Lutz and Bujard, 1997)
    725..758     +  promoter       TRE3GV promoter (fragment): 3rd-generation Tet-responsive promoter that can be activated by binding of Tet-On® 3G, optimized for retroviral and lentiviral vectors
    918..1880    +  CDS            birA: BIRA_ECOLI - Also known as bioR, dhbB. Experimental evidence at protein level: Swiss-Prot protein existence level 1. Acts both as a biotin--[acetyl-CoA-carboxylase] ligase and a biotin-operon repressor. In the presence of ATP, BirA activates biotin to form the BirA-biotinyl-5'-adenylate (BirA-bio-5'-AMP or holoBirA) complex. HoloBirA can either transfer the biotinyl moiety to the biotin carboxyl carrier protein (BCCP) subunit of acetyl-CoA carboxylase, or bind to the biotin operator site and inhibit transcription of the operon. From Escherichia coli (strain K12).
   1881..1906    +  CDS            3xHA (fragment): three tandem HA epitope tags
   1938..1957    +  CDS            Strep-Tag II (fragment): peptide that binds Strep-Tactin®, an engineered form of streptavidin
   1998..2020    +  CDS            Strep-Tag II (fragment): peptide that binds Strep-Tactin®, an engineered form of streptavidin
   2034..2058    +  protein_bind   attB1: mutant version of attB; recombination site for the Gateway® BP reaction BP Clonase™
   2064..2462    +  CDS            IFITM3: IFM3_HUMAN - Experimental evidence at protein level: Swiss-Prot protein existence level 1. IFN-induced antiviral protein which disrupts intracellular cholesterol homeostasis. Inhibits the entry of viruses to the host cell cytoplasm by preventing viral fusion with cholesterol depleted endosomes. May inactivate new enveloped viruses which buds out of the infected cell, by letting them go out with a cholesterol depleted membrane. Active against multiple viruses, including influenza A virus, SARS coronaviruses (SARS-CoV and SARS-CoV-2), Marburg virus (MARV), Ebola virus (EBOV), Dengue virus (DNV),
   2467..2491    -  protein_bind   attB2: mutant version of attB; recombination site for the Gateway® BP reaction BP Clonase™
   2535..2759    +  polyA_signal   bGH poly(A) signal: bovine growth hormone polyadenylation signal
   2763..2784    +  promoter       SV40 promoter (fragment): SV40 enhancer and early promoter
   2805..3038    +  rep_origin     f1 ori (fragment) (sequence partly withheld): f1 bacteriophage origin of replication; arrow indicates direction of (+) strand synthesis
   3043..3090    +  protein_bind   FRT: FLP-mediated recombination occurs in the 8-bp core sequence TCTAGAAA (Turan and Bode, 2011). FLP recombinase from the Saccharomyces cerevisiae 2μ plasmid
   3098..4120    +  CDS            HygR: aminoglycoside phosphotransferase from E. coli; aph(4)-Ia; confers resistance to hygromycin
   4130..4255    +  CDS            ble (fragment): BLE_KLEPN - Experimental evidence at protein level: Swiss-Prot protein existence level 1. Binding protein with a strong affinity to the bleomycin family of antibiotics. Binds to CL990; an antimitotic-antibiotic compound. From Klebsiella pneumoniae.
   4250..4371    +  polyA_signal   SV40 poly(A) signal: SV40 polyadenylation signal
   4444..4460    -  protein_bind   lac operator: The lac repressor binds to the lac operator to inhibit transcription in E. coli. This inhibition can be relieved by adding lactose or isopropyl-β-D-thiogalactopyranoside (IPTG). lac repressor encoded by lacI
   4468..4498    -  promoter       lac promoter: promoter for the E. coli lac operon
   4513..4534    -  protein_bind   CAP binding site: CAP binding activates transcription in the presence of cAMP. E. coli catabolite activator protein
   4547..4639    -  CDS            lacI (fragment): lac repressor; lacI; The lac repressor binds to the lac operator to inhibit transcription in E. coli. This inhibition can be relieved by adding lactose or isopropyl-β-D-thiogalactopyranoside (IPTG).
   4822..5410    -  rep_origin     ori: high-copy-number ColE1/pMB1/pBR322/pUC origin of replication
   5581..6441    -  CDS            AmpR: β-lactamase; bla; confers resistance to ampicillin, carbenicillin, and related antibiotics
   6442..6546    -  promoter       AmpR promoter: bla
   6605..6657    -  misc_feature   bom (fragment): basis of mobility region from pBR322
>Addgene plasmid #172419 | MAC-IFITM3 | addgene full sequence | sequence record 340220 | Addgene NGS Result
AGGCAAGGCTTGACCGACAATTGCATGAAGAATCTGCTTAGGGTTAGGCGTTTTGCGCTGCTTCGCGATG
TACGGGCCAGATATACGCGTTGACATTGATTATTGACTAGTTATTAATAGTAATCAATTACGGGGTCATT
AGTTCATAGCCCATATATGGAGTTCCGCGTTACATAACTTACGGTAAATGGCCCGCCTGGCTGACCGCCC
AACGACCCCCGCCCATTGACGTCAATAATGACGTATGTTCCCATAGTAACGCCAATAGGGACTTTCCATT
GACGTCAATGGGTGGAGTATTTACGGTAAACTGCCCACTTGGCAGTACATCAAGTGTATCATATGCCAAG
TACGCCCCCTATTGACGTCAATGACGGTAAATGGCCCGCCTGGCATTATGCCCAGTACATGACCTTATGG
GACTTTCCTACTTGGCAGTACATCTACGTATTAGTCATCGCTATTACCATGGTGATGCGGTTTTGGCAGT
ACATCAATGGGCGTGGATAGCGGTTTGACTCACGGGGATTTCCAAGTCTCCACCCCATTGACGTCAATGG
GAGTTTGTTTTGGCACCAAAATCAACGGGACTTTCCAAAATGTCGTAACAACTCCGCCCCATTGACGCAA
ATGGGCGGTAGGCGTGTACGGTGGGAGGTCTATATAAGCAGAGCTCTCCCTATCAGTGATAGAGATCTCC
CTATCAGTGATAGAGATCGTCGACGAGCTCGTTTAGTGAACCGTCAGATCGCCTGGAGACGCCATCCACG
CTGTTTTGACCTCCATAGAAGACACCGGGACCGATCCAGCCTCCGGACTCTAGCGTTTAAACTTAAGCTT
GGTACCGAGCTCGGATCCACTAGTCCAGTGTGGTGGAATTCTGCAGATATCCAGCACAGTGGCGGCCGCT
CGAGACCATGAAGGACAACACCGTGCCCCTGAAGCTGATCGCCCTGCTGGCCAACGGCGAGTTCCACTCT
GGCGAGCAGCTGGGCGAGACACTGGGCATGAGCAGAGCCGCCATCAACAAGCACATCCAGACCCTGCGGG
ACTGGGGCGTGGACGTGTTCACAGTGCCCGGCAAGGGCTACAGCCTGCCCGAGCCCATCCAGCTGCTGAA
CGCCAAGCAGATCCTGGGCCAGCTGGATGGCGGATCTGTGGCCGTGCTGCCCGTGATCGACAGCACCAAC
CAGTATCTGCTCGACCGGATCGGCGAGCTGAAGTCCGGCGACGCCTGTATCGCCGAGTACCAGCAGGCCG
GCAGAGGCGGCAGGGGCAGAAAGTGGTTCAGCCCCTTCGGCGCCAACCTGTACCTGAGCATGTTCTGGAG
ACTGGAACAGGGCCCAGCCGCCGCTATTGGCCTGAGCCTGGTCATCGGCATCGTGATGGCCGAGGTGCTG
CGGAAGCTGGGCGCCGACAAAGTGCGCGTGAAGTGGCCCAACGACCTGTATCTGCAGGACCGGAAGCTGG
CCGGCATCCTGGTGGAACTGACCGGCAAAACAGGCGACGCCGCCCAGATCGTGATCGGCGCTGGCATCAA
CATGGCCATGCGGCGGGTGGAAGAGAGCGTGGTCAACCAGGGCTGGATCACCCTGCAGGAAGCCGGCATC
AACCTGGACCGGAACACCCTGGCCGCCATGCTGATCAGAGAGCTGAGAGCCGCCCTGGAACTGTTCGAGC
AGGAAGGCCTGGCCCCCTACCTGAGCAGATGGGAGAAGCTGGACAACTTCATCAACCGGCCCGTGAAACT
GATCATCGGCGACAAAGAGATCTTCGGCATCAGCCGGGGCATCGACAAGCAGGGGGCCCTGCTCCTGGAA
CAGGACGGCATCATCAAGCCCTGGATGGGCGGCGAGATCAGCCTGCGGAGCGCCGAGAAGTACCCATACG
ATGTTCCTGACTATGCCGGTACCGAGCTCGGATCCACCATGGCTAGCTGGAGCCACCCGCAGTTCGAGAA
AGGTGGAGGTTCCGGAGGTGGATCGGGAGGTGGATCGTGGAGCCACCCGCAGTTCGAAAAAGCGGCCGAT
ATCACAAGTTTGTACAAAAAAGCAGGCTCCACCATGAATCACACTGTCCAAACCTTCTTCTCTCCTGTCA
ACAGTGGCCAGCCCCCCAACTATGAGATGCTCAAGGAGGAGCACGAGGTGGCTGTGCTGGGGGCGCCCCA
CAACCCTGCTCCCCCGACGTCCACCGTGATCCACATCCGCAGCGAGACCTCCGTGCCCGACCATGTCGTC
TGGTCCCTGTTCAACACCCTCTTCATGAACCCCTGCTGCCTGGGCTTCATAGCATTCGCCTACTCCGTGA
AGTCTAGGGACAGGAAGATGGTTGGCGACGTGACCGGGGCCCAGGCCTATGCCTCCACCGCCAAGTGCCT
GAACATCTGGGCCCTGATTCTGGGCATCCTCATGACCATTCTGCTCATCGTCATCCCAGTGCTGATCTTC
CAGGCCTATGGATAGGACCCAGCTTTCTTGTACAAAGTGGTGACGTAAGCTAGGGGCCCGTTTAAACCCG
CTGATCAGCCTCGACTGTGCCTTCTAGTTGCCAGCCATCTGTTGTTTGCCCCTCCCCCGTGCCTTCCTTG
ACCCTGGAAGGTGCCACTCCCACTGTCCTTTCCTAATAAAATGAGGAAATTGCATCGCATTGTCTGAGTA
GGTGTCATTCTATTCTGGGGGGTGGGGTGGGGCAGGACAGCAAGGGGGAGGATTGGGAAGACAATAGCAG
GCATGCTGGGGATGCGGTGGGCTCTATGGCTTCTGAGGCGGAAAGAACCAGCTGGGGCTCTAGGGGGTAT
CCCC
[124 nt withheld, positions 2805-2928]
C
[91 nt withheld, positions 2930-3020]
AGGGTGATGGTTCACGTACCTAGAAGTTCCTATTCCGAAGTTCCTATTCTCTAGAAAGTATAGGAACTTC
CTTGGCCAAAAAGCCTGAACTCACCGCGACGTCTGTCGAGAAGTTTCTGATCGAAAAGTTCGACAGCGTC
TCCGACCTGATGCAGCTCTCGGAGGGCGAAGAATCTCGTGCTTTCAGCTTCGATGTAGGAGGGCGTGGAT
ATGTCCTGCGGGTAAATAGCTGCGCCGATGGTTTCTACAAAGATCGTTATGTTTATCGGCACTTTGCATC
GGCCGCGCTCCCGATTCCGGAAGTGCTTGACATTGGGGAATTCAGCGAGAGCCTGACCTATTGCATCTCC
CGCCGTGCACAGGGTGTCACGTTGCAAGACCTGCCTGAAACCGAACTGCCCGCTGTTCTGCAGCCGGTCG
CGGAGGCCATGGATGCGATCGCTGCGGCCGATCTTAGCCAGACGAGCGGGTTCGGCCCATTCGGACCGCA
AGGAATCGGTCAATACACTACATGGCGTGATTTCATATGCGCGATTGCTGATCCCCATGTGTATCACTGG
CAAACTGTGATGGACGACACCGTCAGTGCGTCCGTCGCGCAGGCTCTCGATGAGCTGATGCTTTGGGCCG
AGGACTGCCCCGAAGTCCGGCACCTCGTGCACGCGGATTTCGGCTCCAACAATGTCCTGACGGACAATGG
CCGCATAACAGCGGTCATTGACTGGAGCGAGGCGATGTTCGGGGATTCCCAATACGAGGTCGCCAACATC
TTCTTCTGGAGGCCGTGGTTGGCTTGTATGGAGCAGCAGACGCGCTACTTCGAGCGGAGGCATCCGGAGC
TTGCAGGATCGCCGCGGCTCCGGGCGTATATGCTCCGCATTGGTCTTGACCAACTCTATCAGAGCTTGGT
TGACGGCAATTTCGATGATGCAGCTTGGGCGCAGGGTCGATGCGACGCAATCGTCCGATCCGGAGCCGGG
ACTGTCGGGCGTACACAAATCGCCCGCAGAAGCGCGGCCGTCTGGACCGATGGCTGTGTAGAAGTACTCG
CCGATAGTGGAAACCGACGCCCCAGCACTCGTCCGAGGGCAAAGGAATAGCACGTACTACGAGATTTCGA
TTCCACCGCCGCCTTCTATGAAAGGTTGGGCTTCGGAATCGTTTTCCGGGACGCCGGCTGGATGATCCTC
CAGCGCGGGGATCTCATGCTGGAGTTCTTCGCCCACCCCAACTTGTTTATTGCAGCTTATAATGGTTACA
AATAAAGCAATAGCATCACAAATTTCACAAATAAAGCATTTTTTTCACTGCATTCTAGTTGTGGTTTGTC
CAAACTCATCAATGTATCTTATCATGTCTGTATACCGTCGACCTCTAGCTAGAGCTTGGCGTAATCATGG
TCATAGCTGTTTCCTGTGTGAAATTGTTATCCGCTCACAATTCCACACAACATACGAGCCGGAAGCATAA
AGTGTAAAGCCTGGGGTGCCTAATGAGTGAGCTAACTCACATTAATTGCGTTGCGCTCACTGCCCGCTTT
CCAGTCGGGAAACCTGTCGTGCCAGCTGCATTAATGAATCGGCCAACGCGCGGGGAGAGGCGGTTTGCGT
ATTGGGCGCTCTTCCGCTTCCTCGCTCACTGACTCGCTGCGCTCGGTCGTTCGGCTGCGGCGAGCGGTAT
CAGCTCACTCAAAGGCGGTAATACGGTTATCCACAGAATCAGGGGATAACGCAGGAAAGAACATGTGAGC
AAAAGGCCAGCAAAAGGCCAGGAACCGTAAAAAGGCCGCGTTGCTGGCGTTTTTCCATAGGCTCCGCCCC
CCTGACGAGCATCACAAAAATCGACGCTCAAGTCAGAGGTGGCGAAACCCGACAGGACTATAAAGATACC
AGGCGTTTCCCCCTGGAAGCTCCCTCGTGCGCTCTCCTGTTCCGACCCTGCCGCTTACCGGATACCTGTC
CGCCTTTCTCCCTTCGGGAAGCGTGGCGCTTTCTCATAGCTCACGCTGTAGGTATCTCAGTTCGGTGTAG
GTCGTTCGCTCCAAGCTGGGCTGTGTGCACGAACCCCCCGTTCAGCCCGACCGCTGCGCCTTATCCGGTA
ACTATCGTCTTGAGTCCAACCCGGTAAGACACGACTTATCGCCACTGGCAGCAGCCACTGGTAACAGGAT
TAGCAGAGCGAGGTATGTAGGCGGTGCTACAGAGTTCTTGAAGTGGTGGCCTAACTACGGCTACACTAGA
AGAACAGTATTTGGTATCTGCGCTCTGCTGAAGCCAGTTACCTTCGGAAAAAGAGTTGGTAGCTCTTGAT
CCGGCAAACAAACCACCGCTGGTAGCGGTGGTTTTTTTGTTTGCAAGCAGCAGATTACGCGCAGAAAAAA
AGGATCTCAAGAAGATCCTTTGATCTTTTCTACGGGGTCTGACGCTCAGTGGAACGAAAACTCACGTTAA
GGGATTTTGGTCATGAGATTATCAAAAAGGATCTTCACCTAGATCCTTTTAAATTAAAAATGAAGTTTTA
AATCAATCTAAAGTATATATGAGTAAACTTGGTCTGACAGTTACCAATGCTTAATCAGTGAGGCACCTAT
CTCAGCGATCTGTCTATTTCGTTCATCCATAGTTGCCTGACTCCCCGTCGTGTAGATAACTACGATACGG
GAGGGCTTACCATCTGGCCCCAGTGCTGCAATGATACCGCGAGACCCACGCTCACCGGCTCCAGATTTAT
CAGCAATAAACCAGCCAGCCGGAAGGGCCGAGCGCAGAAGTGGTCCTGCAACTTTATCCGCCTCCATCCA
GTCTATTAATTGTTGCCGGGAAGCTAGAGTAAGTAGTTCGCCAGTTAATAGTTTGCGCAACGTTGTTGCC
ATTGCTACAGGCATCGTGGTGTCACGCTCGTCGTTTGGTATGGCTTCATTCAGCTCCGGTTCCCAACGAT
CAAGGCGAGTTACATGATCCCCCATGTTGTGCAAAAAAGCGGTTAGCTCCTTCGGTCCTCCGATCGTTGT
CAGAAGTAAGTTGGCCGCAGTGTTATCACTCATGGTTATGGCAGCACTGCATAATTCTCTTACTGTCATG
CCATCCGTAAGATGCTTTTCTGTGACTGGTGAGTACTCAACCAAGTCATTCTGAGAATAGTGTATGCGGC
GACCGAGTTGCTCTTGCCCGGCGTCAATACGGGATAATACCGCGCCACATAGCAGAACTTTAAAAGTGCT
CATCATTGGAAAACGTTCTTCGGGGCGAAAACTCTCAAGGATCTTACCGCTGTTGAGATCCAGTTCGATG
TAACCCACTCGTGCACCCAACTGATCTTCAGCATCTTTTACTTTCACCAGCGTTTCTGGGTGAGCAAAAA
CAGGAAGGCAAAATGCCGCAAAAAAGGGAATAAGGGCGACACGGAAATGTTGAATACTCATACTCTTCCT
TTTTCAATATTATTGAAGCATTTATCAGGGTTATTGTCTCATGAGCGGATACATATTTGAATGTATTTAG
AAAAATAAACAAATAGGGGTTCCGCGCACATTTCCCCGAAAAGTGCCACCTGACGTCGACGGATCGGGAG
ATCTCCCGATCCCCTATGGTGCACTCTCAGTACAATCTGCTCTGATGCCGCATAGTTAAGCCAGTATCTG
CTCCCTGCTTGTGTGTTGGAGGTCGCTGAGTAGTGCGCGAGCAAAATTTAAGCTACAACA
